>Addgene plasmid #147831 | pAc5.1B-lambdaN-HA-DmGW182_635-1384_W | depositor full sequence | sequence record 290278 | Full Sequence
CTTCAAGGAATTAATTCTATATTCTAAAAACACAAATGATACTTCTAAAAAAAATCATGAATGGCATCAA
CTCTGAATCAAATCTTTGCAGATGCACCTACTTCTCATTTCCACTGTCACATCATTTTTCCAGATCTCGC
TGCCTGTTATGTGGCCCACAAACCAAGACACGTTTTATGGCCATTAAAGCTGGCTGATCGTCGCCAAACA
CCAAATACATATCAATATGTACATTCGAGAAAGAAGCGATCAAAGAAGCGTCTTCGGGCGAGTAGGAGAA
TGCGGAGGAGAAGGAGAACGAGCTGATCTAGTATCTCTCCACAATCCAATGCCAACTGACCAACTGGCCA
TATTCGGAGCAATTTGAAGCCAATTTCCATCGCCTGGCGATCGCTCCATTCTTGGCTATATGTTTTTCAC
CGTTCCCGGGGCCATTTTCAAAGACTCGTCGGTAAGATAAGATTGTGTCACTCGCTGTCTCTCTTCATTT
GTCGAAGAATGCTGAGGAATTTCGCGATGACGTCGGCGAGTATTTTGAAGAATGAGAATAATTTGTATTT
ATACGAAAATCAGTTAGTGGAATTTTCTACAAAAACATGTTATCTATAGATAATTTTGTTGCAAAATATG
TTGACTATGACAAAGATTGTATGTATATACCTTTAATGTATTCTCATTTTCTTATGTATTTATAATGGCA
ATGATGATACTGATGATATTTTAAGATGATGCCAGACCACAGGCTGATTTCTGCGTCTTTTGCCGAACGC
AGTGCATGTGCGGTTGTTGTTTTTTGGAATAGTTTCAATTTTCGGACTGTCCGCTTTGATTTCAGTTTCT
TGGCTTATTCAAAAAGCAAAGTAAAGCCAAAAAAGCGAGATGGCAATACCAAATGCGGCAAAACGGTAGT
GGAAGGAAAGGGGTGCGGGGCAGCGGAAGGAAGGGTGGGGCGGGGCGTGGCGGGGTCTGTGGCTGGGCGC
GACGTCACCGACGTTGGAGCCACTCCTTTGACCATGTGTGCGTGTGTGTATTATTCGTGTCTCGCCACTC
GCCGGTTGTTTTTTTCTTTTTATCTCGCTCTCTCTAGCGCCATCTCGTACGCATGCTCAACGCACCGCAT
GTTGCCGTGTCCTTTATGCGTCATTTTGGCTCGAAATAGGCAATTATTTAAACAAAGATTAGTCAACGAA
AACGCTAAAATAAATAAGTCTACAATATGGTTACTTATTGCCATGTGTGTGCAGCCAACGATAGCAACAA
AAGCAACAACACAGTGGCTTTCCCTCTTTCACTTTTTGTTTGCAAGCGCGTGCGAGCAAGACGGCACGAC
CGGCAAACGCAATTACGCTGACAAAGAGCAGACGAAGTTTTGGCCGAAAAACATCAAGGCGCCTGATACG
AATGCATTTGCAATAACAATTGCGATATTTAATATTGTTTATGAAGCTGTTTGACTTCAAAACACACAAA
AAAAAAAATAAAACAAATTATTTGAAAGAGAATTAGGAATCGGACAGCTTATCGTTACGGGCTAACAGCA
CACCGAGACGAAATAGCTTACCTGACGTCACAGCCTCTGGAAGAACTGCCGCCAAGCAGAGAGAGAGAGA
AAAAGAGGGAGAGCAGCTTAGACCGCATGTGCTTGTGTGTGAGGCGTCTCTCTCTTCGTCTCCTGTTTGC
GCAAACGCATAGACTGCACTGAGAAAATCGATTACCTATTTTTTATGAATGAATATTTGCACTATTACTA
TTCAAAACTATTAAGATAGCAATCACATTCAATAGCCAAATACTATACCACCTGAGCGATGCAACGAAAT
GATCAATTTGAGCAAAAATGCTGCATATTTAGGACGGCATCATTATAGAAATGCTTCTTGCTGTGTACTT
TTCTCTCGTCTGGCAGCTGTTTCGCCGTTATTGTTAAAACCGGCTTAAGTTAGGTGTGTTTTCTACGACT
AGTGATGCCCCTACTAGAAGATGTGTGTTGCACAAATGTCCCTGAATAACCAATTTGAAGTGCAGATAGC
AGTAAACGTAAGCTAATATGAATATTATTTAACTGTAATGTTTTAATATCGCTGGACATTACTAATAAAC
CCACTATAAACACATGTACATATGTATGTTTTGGCATACAATGAGTAGTTGGGGAAAAAATGTGTAAAAG
CACCGTGACCATCACAGCATAAAGATAACCAGCTGAAGTATCGAATATGAGTAACCCCCAAATTGAATCA
CATGCCGCAACTGATAGGACCCATGGAAGTACACTCTTCATGGCGATATACAAGACACACACAAGCACGA
ACACCCAGTTGCGGAGGAAATTCTCCGTAAATGAAAACCCAATCGGCGAACAATTCATACCCATATATGG
TAAAAGTTTTGAACGCGACTTGAGAGCGGAGAGCATTGCGGCTGATAAGGTTTTAGCGCTAAGCGGGCTT
TATAAAACGGGCTGCGGGACCAGTTTTCATATCACTACCGTTTGAGTTCTTGTGCTGTGTGGATACTCCT
CCCGACACAAAGCCGCTCCATCAGCCAGCAGTCGTCTAATCCAGAGACCCCGGATCGGGGTACCAACATG
GACGCACAAACACGACGACGTGAGCGTCGCGCTGAGAAACAAGCTCAATGGAAAGCTGCAAACGGTGGAT
CTCCTCCACATATGGCTTACCCATACGATGTTCCAGATTACGCTCCTCCAAGCTTGAATTCTGCAGATAT
CCAGCACAGTGGCGGCCGCCATAATAACCTTATGAATAACATGGGAGGTACCGCTGTTACTGGAGGTAAC
AACAATACAAACATGACAGCTTTACAGGTGCAAAAGTATTTAAATCAAGGGCAACATGGTGTCGCTGTTG
GACCGCAAGCCGTTGGTAATTCTTCAGCAGTATCTGTCGGATTTGGTCAGAACACGTCTAACGCAGCAGT
GGCAGGAGCAGCCTCTGCAAATATAGCAGCAAATACAAACAACCAACCGTCTGGTCAGCAAATTCGCATG
CTAGGCCAGCAAATTCAGTTGGCCATTCATAGTGGTTTCATATCTAGTCAGATATTGACTCAACCGCTAA
CTCAAACAACCCTTAACCTTTTAAACCAACTTCTTAGCAATATTAAGCATCTCCAGGCTGCACAGCAATC
CCTTACCCGCGGGGGAAATGTCAATCCAATGGCAGTGAATGTGGCTATATCTAAATACAAGCAGCAAATC
CAGAATTTACAGAACCAGATAAGTGCACAACAGGCTGTGTATGTAAAACAGCAAAATATGCAACCAACTT
CACAACAACAACAGCCCCAACAACAGCAACTTCCTTCTGTTCATCTAAGTAACTCAGGCAACGACTATTT
AAGAGGTCACGATGCAATAAATAATTTGCAAAGCAACTTTTCTGAGCTCAATATTAATAAGCCAAGTGGA
TATCAAGGAGCGTCCAATCAACAATCCCGATTAAATCAGTGGAAGCTTCCAGTATTAGATAAGGAGATCA
ACTCTGACAGTACGGAATTTTCTCGTGCCCCAGGTGCAACGAAACAAAATTTGACGGCCAACACAAGCAA
CATAAACTCTTTGGGTCTTCAAAACGATAGTACATGGTCAACTGGACGCAGTATTGGTGACGGTTGGCCT
GATCCCTCATCTGATAACGAGAATAAAGACTGGTCTGTTGCTCAGCCAACTTCAGCAGCAACTGCTTACA
CTGATCTGGTCCAAGAGTTTGAGCCAGGCAAGCCATGGAAGGGTTCACAGATCAAAAGCATAGAAGATGA
TCCCAGCATTACACCAGGAAGCGTTGCTAGATCTCCATTGTCTATTAATTCGACGCCAAAAGATGCTGAC
ATATTTGCCAATACCGGTAAAAATTCACCGACTGATTTACCGCCACTAAGTTTATCGTCGTCTACATGGA
GTTTTAATCCAAACCAAAATTATCCGAGTCACAGTTGGTCTGACAATAGTCAACAATGTACCGCCACTTC
GGAGCTTTGGACAAGCCCGCTAAATAAATCATCGTCTCGAGGTCCCCCGCCAGGATTGACTGCCAATTCA
AATAAATCTGCAAATAGTAATGCGTCAACGCCAACAACTATTACCGGAGGTGCGAATGGATGGTTACAGC
CTCGAAGTGGCGGTGTTCAAACCACAAACACTAATTGGACAGGTGGTAACACCACTTGGGGCTCCAGTTG
GTTGCTTTTGAAAAATCTAACAGCACAGATTGATGGTCCTACTTTGCGTACACTGTGTATGCAGCATGGG
CCCCTTGTCAGCTTTCACCCGTATTTGAACCAAGGAATTGCCTTATGTAAATATACTACTCGTGAGGAGG
CGAACAAGGCGCAAATGGCGTTAAACAACTGTGTCCTCGCCAACACCACAATATTTGCTGAATCTCCCAG
CGAGAACGAGGTGCAAAGCATTATGCAGCACTTACCACAAACTCCTTCCTCTACAAGCTCTAGTGGAACT
AGTGGTGGCAACGTCGGAGGCGTCGGCACTTCAGCCAATAATGCAAACAGTGGTTCTGCAGCTTGTCTGT
CCGGAAACAATAGCGGCAACGGAAACGGCAGCGCGAGCGGCGCCGGCAGCGGCAACAATGGCAACAGTAG
CTGCAACAACAGTGCCGCCGGGGGGGGCAGCAGCAGCAACAACACGATTACCACTGTAGCAAATTCGAAT
CTTGTTGGTTCTAGTGGCTCTGTCTCAAATTCCTCTGGCGTTACTGCTAACTCTAGTACTGTTTCTGTAG
TTAGTTGTACAGCGAGTGGGAATTCCATAAATGGGGCAGGTACTGCAAACAGTTCTGGTTCAAAGAGTAG
TGCAAACAATTTAGCTAGCGGCCAGTCTAGCGCTTCTAACTTAACTAATAGCACCAATTCAACATGGCGA
CAAACTAGCCAAAACCAAGCTCTTCAAAGTCAAAGCAGGCCATCAGGCAGAGAAGCTGACTTTGATTATA
TATCTCTCGTTTATTCCATTGTTGATGATTAATCTAGAGGGCCCGCGGTTCGAAGGTAAGCCTATCCCTA
ACCCTCTCCTCGGTCTCGATTCTACGCGTACCGGTCATCATCACCATCACCATTGAGTTTAAACCCGCTG
ATCAGCCTCGACTGTGCCTTCTAAGGCCTGAGCTCGCTGATCAGCCTCGATCGAGGATCCAGACATGATA
AGATACATTGATGAGTTTGGACAAACCACAACTAGAATGCAGTGAAAAAAATGCTTTATTTGTGAAATTT
GTGATGCTATTGCTTTATTTGTAACCATTATAAGCTGCAATAAACAAGTTAACAACAACAATTGCATTCA
TTTTATGTTTCAGGTTCAGGGGGAGGTGTGGGAGGTTTTTTAAAGCAAGTAAAACCTCTACAAATGTGGT
ATGGCTGATTATGATCAGTCGACCGATGCCCTTGAGAGCCTTCAACCCAGTCAGCTCCTTCCGGTGGGCG
CGGGGCATGACTATCGTCGCCGCACTTATGACTGTCTTCTTTATCATGCAACTCGTAGGACAGGTGCCGG
CAGCGCTCTGGGTCATTTTCGGCGAGGACCGCTTTCGCTGGAGCGCGACGATGATCGGCCTGTCGCTTGC
GGTATTCGGAATCTTGCACGCCCTCGCTCAAGCCTTCGTCACTGGTCCCGCCACCAAACGTTTCGGCGAG
AAGCAGGCCATTATCGCCGGCATGGCGGCCGACGCGCTGGGCTACGTCTTGCTGGCGTTCGCGACGCGAG
GCTGGATGGCCTTCCCCATTATGATTCTTCTCGCTTCCGGCGGCATCGGGATGCCCGCGTTGCAGGCCAT
GCTGTCCAGGCAGGTAGATGACGACCATCAGGGACAGCTTCAAGGATCGCTCGCGGCTCTTACCAGCCAG
CAAAAGGCCAGGAACCGTAAAAAGGCCGCGTTGCTGGCGTTTTTCCATAGGCTCCGCCCCCCTGACGAGC
ATCACAAAAATCGACGCTCAAGTCAGAGGTGGCGAAACCCGACAGGACTATAAAGATACCAGGCGTTTCC
CCCTGGAAGCTCCCTCGTGCGCTCTCCTGTTCCGACCCTGCCGCTTACCGGATACCTGTCCGCCTTTCTC
CCTTCGGGAAGCGTGGCGCTTTCTCAATGCTCACGCTGTAGGTATCTCAGTTCGGTGTAGGTCGTTCGCT
CCAAGCTGGGCTGTGTGCACGAACCCCCCGTTCAGCCCGACCGCTGCGCCTTATCCGGTAACTATCGTCT
TGAGTCCAACCCGGTAAGACACGACTTATCGCCACTGGCAGCAGCCACTGGTAACAGGATTAGCAGAGCG
AGGTATGTAGGCGGTGCTACAGAGTTCTTGAAGTGGTGGCCTAACTACGGCTACACTAGAAGGACAGTAT
TTGGTATCTGCGCTCTGCTGAAGCCAGTTACCTTCGGAAAAAGAGTTGGTAGCTCTTGATCCGGCAAACA
AACCACCGCTGGTAGCGGTGGTTTTTTTGTTTGCAAGCAGCAGATTACGCGCAGAAAAAAAGGATCTCAA
GAAGATCCTTTGATCTTTTCTACGGGGTCTGACGCTCAGTGGAACGAAAACTCACGTTAAGGGATTTTGG
TCATGAGATTATCAAAAAGGATCTTCACCTAGATCCTTTTAAATTAAAAATGAAGTTTTAAATCAATCTA
AAGTATATATGAGTAAACTTGGTCTGACAGTTACCAATGCTTAATCAGTGAGGCACCTATCTCAGCGATC
TGTCTATTTCGTTCATCCATAGTTGCCTGACTCCCCGTCGTGTAGATAACTACGATACGGGAGGGCTTAC
CATCTGGCCCCAGTGCTGCAATGATACCGCGAGACCCACGCTCACCGGCTCCAGATTTATCAGCAATAAA
CCAGCCAGCCGGAAGGGCCGAGCGCAGAAGTGGTCCTGCAACTTTATCCGCCTCCATCCAGTCTATTAAT
TGTTGCCGGGAAGCTAGAGTAAGTAGTTCGCCAGTTAATAGTTTGCGCAACGTTGTTGCCATTGCTGCAG
GCATCGTGGTGTCACGCTCGTCGTTTGGTATGGCTTCATTCAGCTCCGGTTCCCAACGATCAAGGCGAGT
TACATGATCCCCCATGTTGTGCAAAAAAGCGGTTAGCTCCTTCGGTCCTCCGATCGTTGTCAGAAGTAAG
TTGGCCGCAGTGTTATCACTCATGGTTATGGCAGCACTGCATAATTCTCTTACTGTCATGCCATCCGTAA
GATGCTTTTCTGTGACTGGTGAGTACTCAACCAAGTCATTCTGAGAATAGTGTATGCGGCGACCGAGTTG
CTCTTGCCCGGCGTCAACACGGGATAATACCGCGCCACATAGCAGAACTTTAAAAGTGCTCATCATTGGA
AAACGTTCTTCGGGGCGAAAACTCTCAAGGATCTTACCGCTGTTGAGATCCAGTTCGATGTAACCCACTC
GTGCACCCAACTGATCTTCAGCATCTTTTACTTTCACCAGCGTTTCTGGGTGAGCAAAAACAGGAAGGCA
AAATGCCGCAAAAAAGGGAATAAGGGCGACACGGAAATGTTGAATACTCATACTCTTCCTTTTTCAATAT
TATTGAAGCATTTATCAGGGTTATTGTCTCATGAGCGGATACATATTTGAATGTATTTAGAAAAATAAAC
AAATAGGGGTTCCGCGCACATTTCCCCGAAAAGTGCCACCTGACGTCTAAGAAACCATTATTATCATGAC
ATTAACCTATAAAAATAGGCGTATCACGAGGCCCTTTCGT
Features (pLannotate 1.2.2; 11 found; start..end, strand, type, name):
     56..2568    +  promoter       Ac5 promoter: Drosophila melanogaster actin 5C promoter
   2588..2653    +  CDS            N (fragment): REGN_LAMBD - Experimental evidence at protein level: Swiss-Prot protein existence level 1. Plays a role as a transcriptional antitermination factor that allows the virus to initiate its lytic phase. Activates expression of the delayed viral early genes by modifying host RNA polymerase (RNAP) into a form that is resistant to termination signals. This antitermination function requires the host NusA protein which serves to stabilize the interaction between antitermination protein N and host RNA polymerase. From Escherichia phage lambda (Bacteriophage lambda).
   2678..2704    +  CDS            3xHA (fragment): three tandem HA epitope tags
   2750..4999    +  CDS            gw (fragment): GAWKY_DROME - Also known as GW182 From Drosophila melanogaster (Fruit fly).
   5025..5066    +  CDS            V5 tag: epitope tag from simian virus 5
   5166..5300    -  polyA_signal   SV40 poly(A) signal: SV40 polyadenylation signal
   5323..5407    -  CDS            large T antigen (fragment): large T antigen from SV40 (simian virus 40)
   5408..5878    +  CDS            TcR (fragment): tetracycline efflux protein; tet; confers resistance to tetracycline
   5922..6510    -  rep_origin     ori: high-copy-number ColE1/pMB1/pBR322/pUC origin of replication
   6681..7541    -  CDS            AmpR: β-lactamase; bla; confers resistance to ampicillin, carbenicillin, and related antibiotics
   7542..7646    -  promoter       AmpR promoter: bla
