[The description below was written by a language model from this plasmid's Addgene catalogue record and pLannotate feature annotations shown in this document.]
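Description:
pAc5.1B-lambdaN-HA-DmGW182_635-1384_W is an insect-cell expression plasmid of about 7.7 kb. The catalogue lists its backbone as unknown, although the name and feature layout point to a pAc5.1B-type vector. Expression is driven by the Drosophila melanogaster actin 5C (Ac5) promoter, a strong constitutive promoter commonly used in cultured fly cells, and the transcript is terminated at an SV40 polyadenylation signal. In bacteria the plasmid replicates from a ColE1/pUC-family origin and is selected with ampicillin through the β-lactamase gene and its own promoter. The catalogue describes it as low copy even though the origin is annotated as a high-copy type. Short annotated fragments of a tetracycline resistance gene and of SV40 large T antigen appear to be non-functional backbone remnants.

The open reading frame begins with a short fragment of the bacteriophage lambda N protein, followed by an HA epitope (annotated as a partial match to a 3xHA tag, so probably a single copy), and then residues 635–1384 of Drosophila GW182 (gawky, gw). A V5 tag is annotated downstream of the insert, but the record does not say whether it is in frame and translated. Relative to the reference transcript, the insert carries two amino-acid changes (V704A and N799S) and one silent substitution. The "_W" suffix is not explained in the record.

The lambda N peptide binds BoxB RNA hairpins, so fusions of this kind are typically used to tether a protein to a BoxB-containing reporter mRNA and measure its effect on translation or stability. This fits the associated work on how GW182 proteins link miRNA target recognition to silencing through the CCR4-NOT complex.
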