Addgene plasmid #147831: pAc5.1B-lambdaN-HA-DmGW182_635-1384_W
Purpose: Insect Expression of DmGW182_635-1384
Depositing lab: Elisa Izaurralde. Depositing organization: Max Planck Institute for Developmental Biology. Publication: A DDX6-CNOT1 complex and W-binding pockets in CNOT9 reveal direct links between miRNA target recognition and silencing. Chen Y, Boland A, Kuzuoglu-Ozturk D, Bawankar P, Loh B, Chang CT, Weichenrieder O, Izaurralde E. Mol Cell. 2014 Jun 5;54(5):737-50. doi: 10.1016/j.molcel.2014.03.034. Epub 2014 Apr 24. PubMed 24768540.
Backbone
  Vector backbone: Unknown
  Vector type: Insect Expression
Growth in bacteria
  Bacterial resistance: Ampicillin, 100 μg/mL
  Growth temperature: 37°C
  Growth strain: DH5alpha
  Copy number: Low Copy
Gene/Insert
  Gene/Insert name: DmGW182_635-1384
  Species: D. melanogaster (fly)
  Mutation: Two non silent mutations V704A and N799S and one silent mutation G2295A compared to the sequence given by NM_166780 varA.
  Entrez Gene: gw (a.k.a. Dmel_CG31992, CG11484, CG31992, CG9905, Dmel\CG31992, GQ182, GW, GW182, Gw, Gw182, anon-EST:Posey205, dGW182, gw182)
  Cloning method: Unknown
Terms and licenses: Academic/Nonprofit Terms; Industry Terms: Not Available to Industry
Depositor comments: Plasmids from this collection were made available to the research community and donated after the lab closed. Please note that the sequence provided by the depositing laboratory may be theoretical/predicted or based on Sanger sequencing results. There may be discrepancies between sequencing results obtained by Addgene and the depositor sequence. If an Addgene verified sequence is not available, please contact before placing your order to request that our lab fully sequence the plasmid.
How to cite: pAc5.1B-lambdaN-HA-DmGW182_635-1384_W was a gift from Elisa Izaurralde (Addgene plasmid # 147831 ; http://n2t.net/addgene:147831 ; RRID:Addgene_147831)
